>Addgene plasmid #24679 | pCS2 xenopus cerberus | addgene partial sequence | sequence record 30664 | 24679 with SP6
TTTGCGGACCATCGATTCGAATTCCTAAAAGCGGCACAGTGCAGGAACAGCAAGTCGCTCAGAAACACTG
CAGGGTCTAGATATCATACAATGTTACTAAATGTACTCAGGATCTGTATTATCGTCTGCCTTGTGAATGA
TGGAGCAGGAAAACACTCAGAAGGACGAGAAAGGACAAAAACATATTCACTTAACAGCAGAGGTTACTTC
AGAAAAGAAAGAGGAGCACGTAGGAGCAAGATTCTGCTGGTGAATACTAAAGGTCTTGATGAACCCCACA
TTGGGCATGGTGATTTTGGCTTAGTAGCTGAACTATTTGATTCCACCAGAACACATACAAACAGAAAAGA
GCCAGACATGAACAAAGTCAAGCTTTTCTCAACAGTTGCCCATGGAAACAAAAGTGCAAGAAGAAAAGCT
TACAATGGTTCTAGAAGGAATATTTTTTCTCGCCGTTCTTTTGATAAAAGAAATACAGAGGTTACTGAAA
AGCCTGGTGCCAAGATGTTCTGGAACAATTTTTTGGTTAAAATGAATGGAGCCCCACAGAATACAAGCCA
TGGCAGTAAAGCACAGGAAATAATGAAAGAAGCTTGCAAAACCTTGCCCTTCACTCAGAATATTGTACAT
GAAAACTGTGACAGGATGGTGATACAGAACAATCTGTGCTTTGGTAAATGCATCTCTCTCCATGTTCCAA
ATCAGCAAGATCGACGAAATACTTGTTCCCATTGCTTGCCGTCCAAATTTACCCTGAACCACCTGACGCT
GAATTGTACTGGATCTAAGAATGTAGTAAAGGTTGTCATGATGGTAGAGGAATGCACGTGTGAAGCTCAT
AAGAGCAACTTCCACCAAACTGCACAGTTTAACATGGATACATC
