[The description below was written by a language model from this plasmid's Addgene catalogue record.]
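Description:
pCS2 xenopus cerberus carries the Xenopus laevis Cerberus cDNA (cer1) in the pCS2+ backbone, a vector catalogued here as a mammalian expression plasmid but widely used for making synthetic mRNA for embryo microinjection. The backbone is listed at about 4.1 kb and the insert at about 1.4 kb, cloned directionally between EcoRI at the 5′ end and XhoI at the 3′ end, with both sites preserved so the insert can be excised again. The plasmid is maintained in E. coli as a high-copy replicon under ampicillin selection. No feature table accompanies the record, so the regulatory elements are not itemised. The listed sequencing primers indicate that SP6 and T3 phage promoter sites flank the insert. pCS2+ vectors generally also carry a CMV-derived promoter upstream and an SV40 polyadenylation signal downstream of the polylinker, which allows direct expression in vertebrate cells. No epitope tag or reporter fusion is recorded.

The depositor's note states the main intended use: the plasmid is linearised with NotI downstream of the insert and transcribed in vitro from the SP6 promoter to produce sense Cerberus mRNA for injection. According to the associated publication, Cerberus is a secreted factor with head-inducing activity, expressed in the anterior endoderm of Spemann's organizer. Injected mRNA from this construct therefore suits gain-of-function experiments in Xenopus embryos, such as testing ectopic head induction or the effects of Cerberus on axis patterning. The record does not say whether the insert includes untranslated regions in addition to the coding sequence.
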