Addgene plasmid #24679: pCS2 xenopus cerberus
Depositing lab: Edward De Robertis. Depositing organization: University of California, Los Angeles (UCLA). Publication: Cerberus is a head-inducing secreted factor expressed in the anterior endoderm of Spemann's organizer. Bouwmeester T, Kim S, Sasai Y, Lu B, De Robertis EM. Nature. 1996 Aug 15. 382(6592):595-601. 10.1038/382595a0 PubMed 8757128.
Backbone
  Vector backbone: pCS2+
  Backbone size w/o insert (bp): 4100
  Vector type: Mammalian Expression
Growth in bacteria
  Bacterial resistance: Ampicillin, 100 μg/mL
  Growth temperature: 37°C
  Growth strain: DH5alpha
  Copy number: High Copy
Gene/Insert
  Gene/Insert name: Cerberus
  Species: X. laevis (frog)
  Insert size (bp): 1399
  Entrez Gene: cer1 (a.k.a. cer, cer-1, dand4, tCerberus, xcer-1, xcer1)
  Cloning method: Restriction Enzyme; 5′ cloning site EcoRI (not destroyed); 3′ cloning site XhoI (not destroyed)
  Sequencing primers: 5′ SP6; 3′ T3
Terms and licenses: Academic/Nonprofit Terms; Industry Terms: Not Available to Industry
Depositor comments: For injection linearize with NotI and transcribe with Sp6
How to cite: pCS2 xenopus cerberus was a gift from Edward De Robertis (Addgene plasmid # 24679 ; http://n2t.net/addgene:24679 ; RRID:Addgene_24679)
